>Addgene plasmid #183120 | pLentiGuide_GFP_sgEPAS1#2 | addgene full sequence | sequence record 369493 | Addgene NGS Result
CCCGGGTGCAAAGATGGATAAAGTTTTAAACAGAGAGGAATCTTTGCAGCTAATGGACCTTCTAGGTCTT
GAAAGGAGTGGGAATTGGCTCCGGTGCCCGTCAGTGGGCAGAGCGCACATCGCCCACAGTCCCCGAGAAG
TTGGGGGGAGGGGTCGGCAATTGATCCGGTGCCTAGAGAAGGTGGCGCGGGGTAAACTGGGAAAGTGATG
TCGTGTACTGGCTCCGCCTTTTTCCCGAGGGTGGGGGAGAACCGTATATAAGTGCAGTAGTCGCCGTGAA
CGTTCTTTTTCGCAACGGGTTTGCCGCCAGAACACAGGTAAGTGCCGTGTGTGGTTCCCGCGGGCCTGGC
CTCTTTACGGGTTATGGCCCTTGCGTGCCTTGAATTACTTCCACCTGGCTGCAGTACGTGATTCTTGATC
CCGAGCTTCGGGTTGGAAGTGGGTGGGAGAGTTCGAGGCCTTGCGCTTAAGGAGCCCCTTCGCCTCGTGC
TTGAGTTGAGGCCTGGCCTGGGCGCTGGGGCCGCCGCGTGCGAATCTGGTGGCACCTTCGCGCCTGTCTC
GCTGCTTTCGATAAGTCTCTAGCCATTTAAAATTTTTGATGACCTGCTGCGACGCTTTTTTTCTGGCAAG
ATAGTCTTGTAAATGCGGGCCAAGATCTGCACACTGGTATTTCGGTTTTTGGGGCCGCGGGCGGCGACGG
GGCCCGTGCGTCCCAGCGCACATGTTCGGCGAGGCGGGGCCTGCGAGCGCGGCCACCGAGAATCGGACGG
GGGTAGTCTCAAGCTGGCCGGCCTGCTCTGGTGCCTGGCCTCGCGCCGCCGTGTATCGCCCCGCCCTGGG
CGGCAAGGCTGGCCCGGTCGGCACCAGTTGCGTGAGCGGAAAGATGGCCGCTTCCCGGCCCTGCTGCAGG
GAGCTCAAAATGGAGGACGCGGCGCTCGGGAGAGCGGGCGGGTGAGTCACCCACACAAAGGAAAAGGGCC
TTTCCGTCCTCAGCCGTCGCTTCATGTGACTCCACGGAGTACCGGGCGCCGTCCAGGCACCTCGATTAGT
TCTCGAGCTTTTGGAGTACGTCGTCTTTAGGTTGGGGGGAGGGGTTTTATGCGATGGAGTTTCCCCACAC
TGAGTGGGTGGAGACTGAAGTTAGGCCAGCTTGGCACTTGATGTAATTCTCCTTGGAATTTGCCCTTTTT
GAGTTTGGATCTTGGTTCATTCTCAAGCCTCAGACAGTGGTTCAAAGTTTTTTTCTTCCATTTCAGGTGT
CGTGACGTACGGCCACCATGACCGAGTACAAGCCCACGGTGCGCCTCGCCACCCGCGACGACGTCCCCAG
GGCCGTACGCACCCTCGCCGCCGCGTTCGCCGACTACCCCGCCACGCGCCACACCGTCGATCCGGACCGC
CACATCGAGCGGGTCACCGAGCTGCAAGAACTCTTCCTCACGCGCGTCGGGCTCGACATCGGCAAGGTGT
GGGTCGCGGACGACGGCGCCGCCGTGGCGGTCTGGACCACGCCGGAGAGCGTCGAAGCGGGGGCGGTGTT
CGCCGAGATCGGCCCGCGCATGGCCGAGTTGAGCGGTTCCCGGCTGGCCGCGCAGCAACAGATGGAAGGC
CTCCTGGCGCCGCACCGGCCCAAGGAGCCCGCGTGGTTCCTGGCCACCGTCGGAGTCTCGCCCGACCACC
AGGGCAAGGGTCTGGGCAGCGCCGTCGTGCTCCCCGGAGTGGAGGCGGCCGAGCGCGCCGGGGTGCCCGC
CTTCCTGGAGACCTCCGCGCCCCGCAACCTCCCCTTCTACGAGCGGCTCGGCTTCACCGTCACCGCCGAC
GTCGAGGTGCCCGAAGGACCGCGCACCTGGTGCATGACCCGCAAGCCCGGTGCCGGTAGTGGTGCGACTA
ATTTTAGCTTATTAAAACAGGCTGGTGACGTAGAGGAAAATCCCGGTCCTGTGAGCAAGGGCGAGGAGCT
GTTCACCGGGGTGGTGCCCATCCTGGTCGAGCTGGACGGCGACGTAAACGGCCACAAGTTCAGCGTGTCC
GGCGAGGGCGAGGGCGATGCCACCTACGGCAAGCTGACCCTGAAGTTCATCTGCACCACCGGCAAGCTGC
CCGTGCCCTGGCCCACCCTCGTGACCACCCTGACCTACGGCGTGCAGTGCTTCAGCCGCTACCCCGACCA
CATGAAGCAGCACGACTTCTTCAAGTCCGCCATGCCCGAAGGCTACGTCCAGGAGCGCACCATCTTCTTC
AAGGACGACGGCAACTACAAGACCCGCGCCGAGGTGAAGTTCGAGGGCGACACCCTGGTGAACCGCATCG
AGCTGAAGGGCATCGACTTCAAGGAGGACGGCAACATCCTGGGGCACAAGCTGGAGTACAACTACAACAG
CCACAACGTCTATATCATGGCCGACAAGCAGAAGAACGGCATCAAGGTGAACTTCAAGATCCGCCACAAC
ATCGAGGACGGCAGCGTGCAGCTCGCCGACCACTACCAGCAGAACACCCCCATCGGCGACGGCCCCGTGC
TGCTGCCCGACAACCACTACCTGAGCACCCAGTCCGCCCTGAGCAAAGACCCCAACGAGAAGCGCGATCA
CATGGTCCTGCTGGAGTTCGTGACCGCCGCCGGGATCACTCTCGGCATGGACGAGCTGTACAAGTAAACG
CGTTAAGTCGACAATCAACCTCTGGATTACAAAATTTGTGAAAGATTGACTGGTATTCTTAACTATGTTG
CTCCTTTTACGCTATGTGGATACGCTGCTTTAATGCCTTTGTATCATGCTATTGCTTCCCGTATGGCTTT
CATTTTCTCCTCCTTGTATAAATCCTGGTTGCTGTCTCTTTATGAGGAGTTGTGGCCCGTTGTCAGGCAA
CGTGGCGTGGTGTGCACTGTGTTTGCTGACGCAACCCCCACTGGTTGGGGCATTGCCACCACCTGTCAGC
TCCTTTCCGGGACTTTCGCTTTCCCCCTCCCTATTGCCACGGCGGAACTCATCGCCGCCTGCCTTGCCCG
CTGCTGGACAGGGGCTCGGCTGTTGGGCACTGACAATTCCGTGGTGTTGTCGGGGAAATCATCGTCCTTT
CCTTGGCTGCTCGCCTGTGTTGCCACCTGGATTCTGCGCGGGACGTCCTTCTGCTACGTCCCTTCGGCCC
TCAATCCAGCGGACCTTCCTTCCCGCGGCCTGCTGCCGGCTCTGCGGCCTCTTCCGCGTCTTCGCCTTCG
CCCTCAGACGAGTCGGATCTCCCTTTGGGCCGCCTCCCCGCGTCGACTTTAAGACCAATGACTTACAAGG
CAGCTGTAGATCTTAGCCACTTTTTAAAAGAAAAGGGGGGACTGGAAGGGCTAATTCACTCCCAACGAAG
ACAAGATCTGCTTTTTGCTTGTACTGGGTCTCTCTGGTTAGACCAGATCTGAGCCTGGGAGCTCTCTGGC
TAACTAGGGAACCCACTGCTTAAGCCTCAATAAAGCTTGCCTTGAGTGCTTCAAGTAGTGTGTGCCCGTC
TGTTGTGTGACTCTGGTAACTAGAGATCCCTCAGACCCTTTTAGTCAGTGTGGAAAATCTCTAGCAGTAC
GTATAGTAGTTCATGTCATCTTATTATTCAGTATTTATAACTTGCAAAGAAATGAATATCAGAGAGTGAG
AGGAACTTGTTTATTGCAGCTTATAATGGTTACAAATAAAGCAATAGCATCACAAATTTCACAAATAAAG
CATTTTTTTCACTGCATTCTAGTTGTGGTTTGTCCAAACTCATCAATGTATCTTATCATGTCTGGCTCTA
GCTATCCCGCCCCTAACTCCGCCCATCCCGCCCCTAACTCCGCCCAGTTCCGCCCATTCTCCGCCCCATG
GCTGACTAATTTTTTTTATTTATGCAGAGGCCGAGGCCGCCTCGGCCTCTGAGCTATTCCAGAAGTAGTG
AGGAGGCTTTTTTGGAGGCCTAGGGACGTACCCAATTCGCCCTATAGTGAGTCGTATTACGCGCGCTCAC
TGGCCGTCGTTTTACAACGTCGTGACTGGGAAAACCCTGGCGTTACCCAACTTAATCGCCTTGCAGCACA
TCCCCCTTTCGCCAGCTGGCGTAATAGCGAAGAGGCCCGCACCGATCGCCCTTCCCAACAGTTGCGCAGC
CTGAATGGCGAATGGG
[124 nt withheld, positions 4147-4270]
C
[91 nt withheld, positions 4272-4362]
A
[49 nt withheld, positions 4364-4412]
CCTTTGACGTTGGAGTCCACGTTCTTT
[37 nt withheld, positions 4440-4476]
ACCCTATCTCGGTCTATTCTTTTGATTTATAAGGGATTTTGCCGATTTCGGCCTATTGGTTAAAAAATGA
GCTGATTTAACAAAAATTTAACGCGAATTTTAACAAAATATTAACGCTTACAATTTAGGTGGCACTTTTC
GGGGAAATGTGCGCGGAACCCCTATTTGTTTATTTTTCTAAATACATTCAAATATGTATCCGCTCATGAG
ACAATAACCCTGATAAATGCTTCAATAATATTGAAAAAGGAAGAGTATGAGTATTCAACATTTCCGTGTC
GCCCTTATTCCCTTTTTTGCGGCATTTTGCCTTCCTGTTTTTGCTCACCCAGAAACGCTGGTGAAAGTAA
AAGATGCTGAAGATCAGTTGGGTGCACGAGTGGGTTACATCGAACTGGATCTCAACAGCGGTAAGATCCT
TGAGAGTTTTCGCCCCGAAGAACGTTTTCCAATGATGAGCACTTTTAAAGTTCTGCTATGTGGCGCGGTA
TTATCCCGTATTGACGCCGGGCAAGAGCAACTCGGTCGCCGCATACACTATTCTCAGAATGACTTGGTTG
AGTACTCACCAGTCACAGAAAAGCATCTTACGGATGGCATGACAGTAAGAGAATTATGCAGTGCTGCCAT
AACCATGAGTGATAACACTGCGGCCAACTTACTTCTGACAACGATCGGAGGACCGAAGGAGCTAACCGCT
TTTTTGCACAACATGGGGGATCATGTAACTCGCCTTGATCGTTGGGAACCGGAGCTGAATGAAGCCATAC
CAAACGACGAGCGTGACACCACGATGCCTGTAGCAATGGCAACAACGTTGCGCAAACTATTAACTGGCGA
ACTACTTACTCTAGCTTCCCGGCAACAATTAATAGACTGGATGGAGGCGGATAAAGTTGCAGGACCACTT
CTGCGCTCGGCCCTTCCGGCTGGCTGGTTTATTGCTGATAAATCTGGAGCCGGTGAGCGTGGGTCTCGCG
GTATCATTGCAGCACTGGGGCCAGATGGTAAGCCCTCCCGTATCGTAGTTATCTACACGACGGGGAGTCA
GGCAACTATGGATGAACGAAATAGACAGATCGCTGAGATAGGTGCCTCACTGATTAAGCATTGGTAACTG
TCAGACCAAGTTTACTCATATATACTTTAGATTGATTTAAAACTTCATTTTTAATTTAAAAGGATCTAGG
TGAAGATCCTTTTTGATAATCTCATGACCAAAATCCCTTAACGTGAGTTTTCGTTCCACTGAGCGTCAGA
CCCCGTAGAAAAGATCAAAGGATCTTCTTGAGATCCTTTTTTTCTGCGCGTAATCTGCTGCTTGCAAACA
AAAAAACCACCGCTACCAGCGGTGGTTTGTTTGCCGGATCAAGAGCTACCAACTCTTTTTCCGAAGGTAA
CTGGCTTCAGCAGAGCGCAGATACCAAATACTGTTCTTCTAGTGTAGCCGTAGTTAGGCCACCACTTCAA
GAACTCTGTAGCACCGCCTACATACCTCGCTCTGCTAATCCTGTTACCAGTGGCTGCTGCCAGTGGCGAT
AAGTCGTGTCTTACCGGGTTGGACTCAAGACGATAGTTACCGGATAAGGCGCAGCGGTCGGGCTGAACGG
GGGGTTCGTGCACACAGCCCAGCTTGGAGCGAACGACCTACACCGAACTGAGATACCTACAGCGTGAGCT
ATGAGAAAGCGCCACGCTTCCCGAAGGGAGAAAGGCGGACAGGTATCCGGTAAGCGGCAGGGTCGGAACA
GGAGAGCGCACGAGGGAGCTTCCAGGGGGAAACGCCTGGTATCTTTATAGTCCTGTCGGGTTTCGCCACC
TCTGACTTGAGCGTCGATTTTTGTGATGCTCGTCAGGGGGGCGGAGCCTATGGAAAAACGCCAGCAACGC
GGCCTTTTTACGGTTCCTGGCCTTTTGCTGGCCTTTTGCTCACATGTTCTTTCCTGCGTTATCCCCTGAT
TCTGTGGATAACCGTATTACCGCCTTTGAGTGAGCTGATACCGCTCGCCGCAGCCGAACGACCGAGCGCA
GCGAGTCAGTGAGCGAGGAAGCGGAAGAGCGCCCAATACGCAAACCGCCTCTCCCCGCGCGTTGGCCGAT
TCATTAATGCAGCTGGCACGACAGGTTTCCCGACTGGAAAGCGGGCAGTGAGCGCAACGCAATTAATGTG
AGTTAGCTCACTCATTAGGCACCCCAGGCTTTACACTTTATGCTTCCGGCTCGTATGTTGTGTGGAATTG
TGAGCGGATAACAATTTCACACAGGAAACAGCTATGACCATGATTACGCCAAGCGCGCAATTAACCCTCA
CTAAAGGGAACAAAAGCTGGAGCTGCAAGCTTAATGTAGTCTTATGCAATACTCTTGTAGTCTTGCAACA
TGGTAACGATGAGTTAGCAACATGCCTTACAAGGAGAGAAAAAGCACCGTGCATGCCGATTGGTGGAAGT
AAGGTGGTACGATCGTGCCTTATTAGGAAGGCAACAGACGGGTCTGACATGGATTGGACGAACCACTGAA
TTGCCGCATTGCAGAGATATTGTATTTAAGTGCCTAGCTCGATACATAAACGGGTCTCTCTGGTTAGACC
AGATCTGAGCCTGGGAGCTCTCTGGCTAACTAGGGAACCCACTGCTTAAGCCTCAATAAAGCTTGCCTTG
AGTGCTTCAAGTAGTGTGTGCCCGTCTGTTGTGTGACTCTGGTAACTAGAGATCCCTCAGACCCTTTTAG
TCAGTGTGGAAAATCTCTAGCAGTGGCGCCCGAACAGGGACTTGAAAGCGAAAGGGAAACCAGAGGAGCT
CTCTCGACGCAGGACTCGGCTTGCTGAAGCGCGCACGGCAAGAGGCGAGGGGCGGCGACTGGTGAGTACG
CCAAAAATTTTGACTAGCGGAGGCTAGAAGGAGAGAGATGGGTGCGAGAGCGTCAGTATTAAGCGGGGGA
GAATTAGATCGCGATGGGAAAAAATTCGGTTAAGGCCAGGGGGAAAGAAAAAATATAAATTAAAACATAT
AGTATGGGCAAGCAGGGAGCTAGAACGATTCGCAGTTAATCCTGGCCTGTTAGAAACATCAGAAGGCTGT
AGACAAATACTGGGACAGCTACAACCATCCCTTCAGACAGGATCAGAAGAACTTAGATCATTATATAATA
CAGTAGCAACCCTCTATTGTGTGCATCAAAGGATAGAGATAAAAGACACCAAGGAAGCTTTAGACAAGAT
AGAGGAAGAGCAAAACAAAAGTAAGACCACCGCACAGCAAGCGGCCGCTGATCTTCAGACCTGGAGGAGG
AGATATGAGGGACAATTGGAGAAGTGAATTATATAAATATAAAGTAGTAAAAATTGAACCATTAGGAGTA
GCACCCACCAAGGCAAAGAGAAGAGTGGTGCAGAGAGAAAAAAGAGCAGTGGGAATAGGAGCTTTGTTCC
TTGGGTTCTTGGGAGCAGCAGGAAGCACTATGGGCGCAGCGTCAATGACGCTGACGGTACAGGCCAGACA
ATTATTGTCTGGTATAGTGCAGCAGCAGAACAATTTGCTGAGGGCTATTGAGGCGCAACAGCATCTGTTG
CAACTCACAGTCTGGGGCATCAAGCAGCTCCAGGCAAGAATCCTGGCTGTGGAAAGATACCTAAAGGATC
AACAGCTCCTGGGGATTTGGGGTTGCTCTGGAAAACTCATTTGCACCACTGCTGTGCCTTGGAATGCTAG
TTGGAGTAATAAATCTCTGGAACAGATTTGGAATCACACGACCTGGATGGAGTGGGACAGAGAAATTAAC
AATTACACAAGCTTAATACACTCCTTAATTGAAGAATCGCAAAACCAGCAAGAAAAGAATGAACAAGAAT
TATTGGAATTAGATAAATGGGCAAGTTTGTGGAATTGGTTTAACATAACAAATTGGCTGTGGTATATAAA
ATTATTCATAATGATAGTAGGAGGCTTGGTAGGTTTAAGAATAGTTTTTGCTGTACTTTCTATAGTGAAT
AGAGTTAGGCAGGGATATTCACCATTATCGTTTCAGACCCACCTCCCAACCCCGAGGGGACCCAGAGAGG
GCCTATTTCCCATGATTCCTTCATATTTGCATATACGATACAAGGCTGTTAGAGAGATAATTAGAATTAA
TTTGACTGTAAACACAAAGATATTAGTACAAAATACGTGACGTAGAAAGTAATAATTTCTTGGGTAGTTT
GCAGTTTTAAAATTATGTTTTAAAATGGACTATCATATGCTTACCGTAACTTGAAAGTATTTCGATTTCT
TGGCTTTATATATCTTGTGGAAAGGACGAAACACCGTCATGAGGATGAAGTGCAGTTTTAGAGCTAGAAA
TAGCAAGTTAAAATAAGGCTAGTCCGTTATCAACTTGAAAAAGTGGCACCGAGTCGGTGCTTTTTTAAGC
TTGGCGTAACTAGATCTTGAGACAAATGGCAGTATTCATCCACAATTTTAAAAGAAAAGGGGGGATTGGG
GGGTACAGTGCAGGGGAAAGAATAGTAGACATAATAGCAACAGACATACAAACTAAAGAATTACAAAAAC
AAATTACAAAAATTCAAAATTTTCGGGTTTATTACAGGGACAGCAGAGATCCACTTTGGCGCCGGCTCGA
GGGGG
Features (pLannotate 1.2.2; 30 found; start..end, strand, type, name):
     14..80      +  CDS            small t antigen (fragment): SV40 (simian virus 40) small t antigen
    106..317     +  promoter       EF-1α core promoter: core promoter for human elongation factor EF-1α
    318..1256    +  intron         EF-1α intron A: intron upstream of the start codon of human EF-1α
   1278..1874    +  CDS            PuroR (fragment): puromycin N-acetyltransferase; pac from Streptomyces; confers resistance to puromycin
   1941..2657    +  CDS            EGFP: the original enhanced GFP (Yang et al., 1996) mammalian codon-optimized
   2673..3261    +  misc_feature   WPRE: woodchuck hepatitis virus posttranscriptional regulatory element
   3312..3331    +  misc_feature   cPPT/CTS (fragment): central polypurine tract and central termination sequence of HIV-1
   3333..3566    +  LTR            3' LTR (ΔU3): self-inactivating 3' long terminal repeat (LTR) from HIV-1
   3644..3765    +  polyA_signal   SV40 poly(A) signal: SV40 polyadenylation signal
   3805..3940    +  rep_origin     SV40 ori: SV40 origin of replication
   3961..3979    -  promoter       T7 promoter: promoter for bacteriophage T7 RNA polymerase
   3987..4142    +  CDS            lacZα (fragment): LacZα fragment of β-galactosidase; lacZ fragment
   4147..4575    +  rep_origin     f1 ori (sequence partly withheld): f1 bacteriophage origin of replication; arrow indicates direction of (+) strand synthesis
   4628..4732    +  promoter       AmpR promoter: bla
   4733..5593    +  CDS            AmpR: β-lactamase; bla; confers resistance to ampicillin, carbenicillin, and related antibiotics
   5764..6352    +  rep_origin     ori: high-copy-number ColE1/pMB1/pBR322/pUC origin of replication
   6535..6627    +  CDS            lacI (fragment): lac repressor; lacI; The lac repressor binds to the lac operator to inhibit transcription in E. coli. This inhibition can be relieved by adding lactose or isopropyl-β-D-thiogalactopyranoside (IPTG).
   6640..6661    +  protein_bind   CAP binding site: CAP binding activates transcription in the presence of cAMP. E. coli catabolite activator protein
   6676..6706    +  promoter       lac promoter: promoter for the E. coli lac operon
   6714..6730    +  protein_bind   lac operator: The lac repressor binds to the lac operator to inhibit transcription in E. coli. This inhibition can be relieved by adding lactose or isopropyl-β-D-thiogalactopyranoside (IPTG). lac repressor encoded by lacI
   6775..6793    +  promoter       T3 promoter: promoter for bacteriophage T3 RNA polymerase
   6821..7047    +  promoter       RSV promoter: Rous sarcoma virus enhancer/promoter
   7048..7228    +  LTR            5' LTR (truncated): truncated 5' long terminal repeat (LTR) from HIV-1
   7275..7400    +  misc_feature   HIV-1 Ψ: packaging signal of human immunodeficiency virus type 1
   7384..7747    +  CDS            HIV-1 gag (fragment): gag protein from human immunodeficiency virus 1; gag
   7893..8126    +  misc_feature   RRE: The Rev response element (RRE) of HIV-1 allows for Rev-dependent mRNA export from the nucleus to the cytoplasm.
   8503..8529    +  CDS            Rev (fragment): human immunodeficiency virus 1 (HIV-1) Rev protein; rev; enhances nuclear export of unspliced and incompletely spliced viral mRNAs
   8533..8773    +  promoter       U6 promoter: RNA polymerase III promoter for human U6 snRNA
   8801..8876    +  misc_RNA       gRNA scaffold: guide RNA scaffold for the Streptococcus pyogenes CRISPR/Cas9 system
   8932..9049    +  misc_feature   cPPT/CTS: central polypurine tract and central termination sequence of HIV-1
