[The description below was written by a language model from this plasmid's Addgene catalogue record and pLannotate feature annotations shown in this document.]
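Description:
pLentiGuide_GFP_sgEPAS1#2 is a third-generation, self-inactivating HIV-1 lentiviral transfer plasmid derived from the pLentiGuide backbone and modified to carry GFP. It delivers a single guide RNA against EPAS1, the gene encoding HIF2α. In bacteria it is maintained through a high-copy ColE1/pUC origin and selected with ampicillin via the β-lactamase gene. An f1 origin and residual lac and T7/T3 cloning-vector elements are also annotated in the backbone. The catalogue lists a total size of 9,083 bp, whereas the sequenced record is 9,101 nt, the figure the catalogue gives for the backbone without insert.

The viral genome is transcribed from an RSV promoter fused to a truncated 5′ LTR. It contains the Ψ packaging signal with a gag fragment, the RRE for Rev-dependent nuclear export, a cPPT/CTS, a WPRE and a ΔU3 3′ LTR that inactivates LTR promoter activity after integration. An SV40 polyadenylation signal and SV40 origin follow the 3′ LTR.

Within this frame there are two expression units. A human U6 RNA polymerase III promoter drives the short EPAS1 spacer, which was cloned between BsmBI sites directly upstream of the Streptococcus pyogenes Cas9 guide scaffold. An EF-1α core promoter with its intron A drives puromycin N-acetyltransferase followed by EGFP. The short gap between the two coding sequences suggests they are linked in a single transcript, but no linker element is annotated.

No Cas9 gene is annotated, so the nuclease must be provided separately in the target cells. Transduced cells can be selected with puromycin or tracked by green fluorescence. The associated publication concerns HIF2 dependence in VHL-mutant kidney cancer, consistent with use of this construct for CRISPR disruption of EPAS1 in mammalian cells.
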