Addgene plasmid #183120: pLentiGuide_GFP_sgEPAS1#2
Purpose: pLentiGuide modified to express GFP and an sgRNA targeting EPAS1
Depositing lab: William Kaelin. Depositing organization: Dana-Farber Cancer Institute. Publication: Sensitivity of VHL mutant kidney cancers to HIF2 inhibitors does not require an intact p53 pathway. Stransky LA, Vigeant SM, Huang B, West D, Denize T, Walton E, Signoretti S, Kaelin WG Jr. Proc Natl Acad Sci U S A. 2022 Apr 5;119(14):e2120403119. doi: 10.1073/pnas.2120403119. Epub 2022 Mar 31. PubMed 35357972.
Backbone
  Vector backbone: pLentiGuide
  Backbone manufacturer: Addgene
  Backbone size w/o insert (bp): 9101
  Total vector size (bp): 9083
  Modifications to backbone: Modified to Express GFP
  Vector type: Lentiviral
  Selectable markers: Puromycin
Growth in bacteria
  Bacterial resistance: Ampicillin, 100 μg/mL
  Growth temperature: 30°C
  Growth strain: NEB Stable
  Copy number: Unknown
Gene/Insert
  Gene/Insert name: EPAS1-2 (alt names: Endothelial PAS domain-containing protein 1; HIF2-a)
  Insert size (bp): 18
  Promoter: U6
  Cloning method: Restriction Enzyme; 5′ cloning site BSMBI (unknown if destroyed); 3′ cloning site BSMBI (unknown if destroyed)
  Sequencing primers: 5′ U6
Terms and licenses: Academic/Nonprofit Terms; Industry Terms: Not Available to Industry
How to cite: pLentiGuide_GFP_sgEPAS1#2 was a gift from William Kaelin (Addgene plasmid # 183120 ; http://n2t.net/addgene:183120 ; RRID:Addgene_183120)
